>Addgene plasmid #228576 | pX330-U6-BRD4-HaloTag-Guide-hspCas9 | addgene full sequence | sequence record 457355 | Addgene NGS Result
CATGTGAGGGCCTATTTCCCATGATTCCTTCATATTTGCATATACGATACAAGGCTGTTAGAGAGATAAT
TGGAATTAATTTGACTGTAAACACAAAGATATTAGTACAAAATACGTGACGTAGAAAGTAATAATTTCTT
GGGTAGTTTGCAGTTTTAAAATTATGTTTTAAAATGGACTATCATATGCTTACCGTAACTTGAAAGTATT
TCGATTTCTTGGCTTTATATATCTTGTGGAAAGGACGAAACACCGGGGATCACTAGCATGTCTGGTTTTA
GAGCTAGAAATAGCAAGTTAAAATAAGGCTAGTCCGTTATCAACTTGAAAAAGTGGCACCGAGTCGGTGC
TTTTTTGTTTTAGAGCTAGAAATAGCAAGTTAAAATAAGGCTAGTCCGTTTTTAGCGCGTGCGCCAATTC
TGCAGACAAATGGCTCTAGAGGTACCCGTTACATAACTTACGGTAAATGGCCCGCCTGGCTGACCGCCCA
ACGACCCCCGCCCATTGACGTCAATAGTAACGCCAATAGGGACTTTCCATTGACGTCAATGGGTGGAGTA
TTTACGGTAAACTGCCCACTTGGCAGTACATCAAGTGTATCATATGCCAAGTACGCCCCCTATTGACGTC
AATGACGGTAAATGGCCCGCCTGGCATTGTGCCCAGTACATGACCTTATGGGACTTTCCTACTTGGCAGT
ACATCTACGTATTAGTCATCGCTATTACCATGGTCGAGGTGAGCCCCACGTTCTGCTTCACTCTCCCCAT
CTCCCCCCCCTCCCCACCCCCAATTTTGTATTTATTTATTTTTTAATTATTTTGTGCAGCGATGGGGGCG
GGGGGGGGGGGGGGGGGCGCGGGGCGGGGCGGGGCGGGGCGAGGGGCGGGGCGGGGCGAGGCGGAGAGGT
GCGGCGGCAGCCAATCAGAGCGGCGCGCTCCGAAAGTTTCCTTTTATGGCGAGGCGGCGGCGGCGGCGGC
CCTATAAAAAGCGAAGCGCGCGGCGGGCGGGAGTCGCTGCGCGCTGCCTTCGCCCCGTGCCCCGCTCCGC
CGCCGCCTCGCGCCGCCCGCCCCGGCTCTGACTGACCGCGTTACTCCCACAGGTGAGCGGGCGGGACGGC
CCTTCTCCTCCGGGCTGTAATTAGCTGAGCAAGAGGTAAGGGTTTAAGGGATGGTTGGTTGGTGGGGTAT
TAATGTTTAATTACCTGGAGCACCTGCCTGAAATCACTTTTTTTCAGGTTGGACCGGTGCCACCATGGAC
TATAAGGACCACGACGGAGACTACAAGGATCATGATATTGATTACAAAGACGATGACGATAAGATGGCCC
CAAAGAAGAAGCGGAAGGTCGGTATCCACGGAGTCCCAGCAGCCGACAAGAAGTACAGCATCGGCCTGGA
CATCGGCACCAACTCTGTGGGCTGGGCCGTGATCACCGACGAGTACAAGGTGCCCAGCAAGAAATTCAAG
GTGCTGGGCAACACCGACCGGCACAGCATCAAGAAGAACCTGATCGGAGCCCTGCTGTTCGACAGCGGCG
AAACAGCCGAGGCCACCCGGCTGAAGAGAACCGCCAGAAGAAGATACACCAGACGGAAGAACCGGATCTG
CTATCTGCAAGAGATCTTCAGCAACGAGATGGCCAAGGTGGACGACAGCTTCTTCCACAGACTGGAAGAG
TCCTTCCTGGTGGAAGAGGATAAGAAGCACGAGCGGCACCCCATCTTCGGCAACATCGTGGACGAGGTGG
CCTACCACGAGAAGTACCCCACCATCTACCACCTGAGAAAGAAACTGGTGGACAGCACCGACAAGGCCGA
CCTGCGGCTGATCTATCTGGCCCTGGCCCACATGATCAAGTTCCGGGGCCACTTCCTGATCGAGGGCGAC
CTGAACCCCGACAACAGCGACGTGGACAAGCTGTTCATCCAGCTGGTGCAGACCTACAACCAGCTGTTCG
AGGAAAACCCCATCAACGCCAGCGGCGTGGACGCCAAGGCCATCCTGTCTGCCAGACTGAGCAAGAGCAG
ACGGCTGGAAAATCTGATCGCCCAGCTGCCCGGCGAGAAGAAGAATGGCCTGTTCGGAAACCTGATTGCC
CTGAGCCTGGGCCTGACCCCCAACTTCAAGAGCAACTTCGACCTGGCCGAGGATGCCAAACTGCAGCTGA
GCAAGGACACCTACGACGACGACCTGGACAACCTGCTGGCCCAGATCGGCGACCAGTACGCCGACCTGTT
TCTGGCCGCCAAGAACCTGTCCGACGCCATCCTGCTGAGCGACATCCTGAGAGTGAACACCGAGATCACC
AAGGCCCCCCTGAGCGCCTCTATGATCAAGAGATACGACGAGCACCACCAGGACCTGACCCTGCTGAAAG
CTCTCGTGCGGCAGCAGCTGCCTGAGAAGTACAAAGAGATTTTCTTCGACCAGAGCAAGAACGGCTACGC
CGGCTACATTGACGGCGGAGCCAGCCAGGAAGAGTTCTACAAGTTCATCAAGCCCATCCTGGAAAAGATG
GACGGCACCGAGGAACTGCTCGTGAAGCTGAACAGAGAGGACCTGCTGCGGAAGCAGCGGACCTTCGACA
ACGGCAGCATCCCCCACCAGATCCACCTGGGAGAGCTGCACGCCATTCTGCGGCGGCAGGAAGATTTTTA
CCCATTCCTGAAGGACAACCGGGAAAAGATCGAGAAGATCCTGACCTTCCGCATCCCCTACTACGTGGGC
CCTCTGGCCAGGGGAAACAGCAGATTCGCCTGGATGACCAGAAAGAGCGAGGAAACCATCACCCCCTGGA
ACTTCGAGGAAGTGGTGGACAAGGGCGCTTCCGCCCAGAGCTTCATCGAGCGGATGACCAACTTCGATAA
GAACCTGCCCAACGAGAAGGTGCTGCCCAAGCACAGCCTGCTGTACGAGTACTTCACCGTGTATAACGAG
CTGACCAAAGTGAAATACGTGACCGAGGGAATGAGAAAGCCCGCCTTCCTGAGCGGCGAGCAGAAAAAGG
CCATCGTGGACCTGCTGTTCAAGACCAACCGGAAAGTGACCGTGAAGCAGCTGAAAGAGGACTACTTCAA
GAAAATCGAGTGCTTCGACTCCGTGGAAATCTCCGGCGTGGAAGATCGGTTCAACGCCTCCCTGGGCACA
TACCACGATCTGCTGAAAATTATCAAGGACAAGGACTTCCTGGACAATGAGGAAAACGAGGACATTCTGG
AAGATATCGTGCTGACCCTGACACTGTTTGAGGACAGAGAGATGATCGAGGAACGGCTGAAAACCTATGC
CCACCTGTTCGACGACAAAGTGATGAAGCAGCTGAAGCGGCGGAGATACACCGGCTGGGGCAGGCTGAGC
CGGAAGCTGATCAACGGCATCCGGGACAAGCAGTCCGGCAAGACAATCCTGGATTTCCTGAAGTCCGACG
GCTTCGCCAACAGAAACTTCATGCAGCTGATCCACGACGACAGCCTGACCTTTAAAGAGGACATCCAGAA
AGCCCAGGTGTCCGGCCAGGGCGATAGCCTGCACGAGCACATTGCCAATCTGGCCGGCAGCCCCGCCATT
AAGAAGGGCATCCTGCAGACAGTGAAGGTGGTGGACGAGCTCGTGAAAGTGATGGGCCGGCACAAGCCCG
AGAACATCGTGATCGAAATGGCCAGAGAGAACCAGACCACCCAGAAGGGACAGAAGAACAGCCGCGAGAG
AATGAAGCGGATCGAAGAGGGCATCAAAGAGCTGGGCAGCCAGATCCTGAAAGAACACCCCGTGGAAAAC
ACCCAGCTGCAGAACGAGAAGCTGTACCTGTACTACCTGCAGAATGGGCGGGATATGTACGTGGACCAGG
AACTGGACATCAACCGGCTGTCCGACTACGATGTGGACCATATCGTGCCTCAGAGCTTTCTGAAGGACGA
CTCCATCGACAACAAGGTGCTGACCAGAAGCGACAAGAACCGGGGCAAGAGCGACAACGTGCCCTCCGAA
GAGGTCGTGAAGAAGATGAAGAACTACTGGCGGCAGCTGCTGAACGCCAAGCTGATTACCCAGAGAAAGT
TCGACAATCTGACCAAGGCCGAGAGAGGCGGCCTGAGCGAACTGGATAAGGCCGGCTTCATCAAGAGACA
GCTGGTGGAAACCCGGCAGATCACAAAGCACGTGGCACAGATCCTGGACTCCCGGATGAACACTAAGTAC
GACGAGAATGACAAGCTGATCCGGGAAGTGAAAGTGATCACCCTGAAGTCCAAGCTGGTGTCCGATTTCC
GGAAGGATTTCCAGTTTTACAAAGTGCGCGAGATCAACAACTACCACCACGCCCACGACGCCTACCTGAA
CGCCGTCGTGGGAACCGCCCTGATCAAAAAGTACCCTAAGCTGGAAAGCGAGTTCGTGTACGGCGACTAC
AAGGTGTACGACGTGCGGAAGATGATCGCCAAGAGCGAGCAGGAAATCGGCAAGGCTACCGCCAAGTACT
TCTTCTACAGCAACATCATGAACTTTTTCAAGACCGAGATTACCCTGGCCAACGGCGAGATCCGGAAGCG
GCCTCTGATCGAGACAAACGGCGAAACCGGGGAGATCGTGTGGGATAAGGGCCGGGATTTTGCCACCGTG
CGGAAAGTGCTGAGCATGCCCCAAGTGAATATCGTGAAAAAGACCGAGGTGCAGACAGGCGGCTTCAGCA
AAGAGTCTATCCTGCCCAAGAGGAACAGCGATAAGCTGATCGCCAGAAAGAAGGACTGGGACCCTAAGAA
GTACGGCGGCTTCGACAGCCCCACCGTGGCCTATTCTGTGCTGGTGGTGGCCAAAGTGGAAAAGGGCAAG
TCCAAGAAACTGAAGAGTGTGAAAGAGCTGCTGGGGATCACCATCATGGAAAGAAGCAGCTTCGAGAAGA
ATCCCATCGACTTTCTGGAAGCCAAGGGCTACAAAGAAGTGAAAAAGGACCTGATCATCAAGCTGCCTAA
GTACTCCCTGTTCGAGCTGGAAAACGGCCGGAAGAGAATGCTGGCCTCTGCCGGCGAACTGCAGAAGGGA
AACGAACTGGCCCTGCCCTCCAAATATGTGAACTTCCTGTACCTGGCCAGCCACTATGAGAAGCTGAAGG
GCTCCCCCGAGGATAATGAGCAGAAACAGCTGTTTGTGGAACAGCACAAGCACTACCTGGACGAGATCAT
CGAGCAGATCAGCGAGTTCTCCAAGAGAGTGATCCTGGCCGACGCTAATCTGGACAAAGTGCTGTCCGCC
TACAACAAGCACCGGGATAAGCCCATCAGAGAGCAGGCCGAGAATATCATCCACCTGTTTACCCTGACCA
ATCTGGGAGCCCCTGCCGCCTTCAAGTACTTTGACACCACCATCGACCGGAAGAGGTACACCAGCACCAA
AGAGGTGCTGGACGCCACCCTGATCCACCAGAGCATCACCGGCCTGTACGAGACACGGATCGACCTGTCT
CAGCTGGGAGGCGACAAAAGGCCGGCGGCCACGAAAAAGGCCGGCCAGGCAAAAAAGAAAAAGTAAGAAT
TCCTAGAGCTCGCTGATCAGCCTCGACTGTGCCTTCTAGTTGCCAGCCATCTGTTGTTTGCCCCTCCCCC
GTGCCTTCCTTGACCCTGGAAGGTGCCACTCCCACTGTCCTTTCCTAATAAAATGAGGAAATTGCATCGC
ATTGTCTGAGTAGGTGTCATTCTATTCTGGGGGGTGGGGTGGGGCAGGACAGCAAGGGGGAGGATTGGGA
AGAGAATAGCAGGCATGCTGGGGAGCGGCCGCAGGAACCCCTAGTGATGGAGTTGGCCACTCCCTCTCTG
CGCGCTCGCTCGCTCACTGAGGCCGGGCGACCAAAGGTCGCCCGACGCCCGGGCTTTGCCCGGGCGGCCT
CAGTGAGCGAGCGAGCGCGCAGCTGCCTGCAGGGGCGCCTGATGCGGTATTTTCTCCTTACGCATCTGTG
CGGTATTTCACACCGCATA
[95 nt withheld, positions 5970-6064]
T
[46 nt withheld, positions 6066-6111]
C
[141 nt withheld, positions 6113-6253]
CCTTTGACGTTGGAGTCCACGTTCTTT
[37 nt withheld, positions 6281-6317]
ACTCTATCTCGGGCTATTCTTTTGATTTATAAGGGATTTTGCCGATTTCGGTCTATTGGTTAAAAAATGA
GCTGATTTAACAAAAATTTAACGCGAATTTTAACAAAATATTAACGTTTACAATTTTATGGTGCACTCTC
AGTACAATCTGCTCTGATGCCGCATAGTTAAGCCAGCCCCGACACCCGCCAACACCCGCTGACGCGCCCT
GACGGGCTTGTCTGCTCCCGGCATCCGCTTACAGACAAGCTGTGACCGTCTCCGGGAGCTGCATGTGTCA
GAGGTTTTCACCGTCATCACCGAAACGCGCGAGACGAAAGGGCCTCGTGATACGCCTATTTTTATAGGTT
AATGTCATGATAATAATGGTTTCTTAGACGTCAGGTGGCACTTTTCGGGGAAATGTGCGCGGAACCCCTA
TTTGTTTATTTTTCTAAATACATTCAAATATGTATCCGCTCATGAGACAATAACCCTGATAAATGCTTCA
ATAATATTGAAAAAGGAAGAGTATGAGTATTCAACATTTCCGTGTCGCCCTTATTCCCTTTTTTGCGGCA
TTTTGCCTTCCTGTTTTTGCTCACCCAGAAACGCTGGTGAAAGTAAAAGATGCTGAAGATCAGTTGGGTG
CACGAGTGGGTTACATCGAACTGGATCTCAACAGCGGTAAGATCCTTGAGAGTTTTCGCCCCGAAGAACG
TTTTCCAATGATGAGCACTTTTAAAGTTCTGCTATGTGGCGCGGTATTATCCCGTATTGACGCCGGGCAA
GAGCAACTCGGTCGCCGCATACACTATTCTCAGAATGACTTGGTTGAGTACTCACCAGTCACAGAAAAGC
ATCTTACGGATGGCATGACAGTAAGAGAATTATGCAGTGCTGCCATAACCATGAGTGATAACACTGCGGC
CAACTTACTTCTGACAACGATCGGAGGACCGAAGGAGCTAACCGCTTTTTTGCACAACATGGGGGATCAT
GTAACTCGCCTTGATCGTTGGGAACCGGAGCTGAATGAAGCCATACCAAACGACGAGCGTGACACCACGA
TGCCTGTAGCAATGGCAACAACGTTGCGCAAACTATTAACTGGCGAACTACTTACTCTAGCTTCCCGGCA
ACAATTAATAGACTGGATGGAGGCGGATAAAGTTGCAGGACCACTTCTGCGCTCGGCCCTTCCGGCTGGC
TGGTTTATTGCTGATAAATCTGGAGCCGGTGAGCGTGGAAGCCGCGGTATCATTGCAGCACTGGGGCCAG
ATGGTAAGCCCTCCCGTATCGTAGTTATCTACACGACGGGGAGTCAGGCAACTATGGATGAACGAAATAG
ACAGATCGCTGAGATAGGTGCCTCACTGATTAAGCATTGGTAACTGTCAGACCAAGTTTACTCATATATA
CTTTAGATTGATTTAAAACTTCATTTTTAATTTAAAAGGATCTAGGTGAAGATCCTTTTTGATAATCTCA
TGACCAAAATCCCTTAACGTGAGTTTTCGTTCCACTGAGCGTCAGACCCCGTAGAAAAGATCAAAGGATC
TTCTTGAGATCCTTTTTTTCTGCGCGTAATCTGCTGCTTGCAAACAAAAAAACCACCGCTACCAGCGGTG
GTTTGTTTGCCGGATCAAGAGCTACCAACTCTTTTTCCGAAGGTAACTGGCTTCAGCAGAGCGCAGATAC
CAAATACTGTTCTTCTAGTGTAGCCGTAGTTAGGCCACCACTTCAAGAACTCTGTAGCACCGCCTACATA
CCTCGCTCTGCTAATCCTGTTACCAGTGGCTGCTGCCAGTGGCGATAAGTCGTGTCTTACCGGGTTGGAC
TCAAGACGATAGTTACCGGATAAGGCGCAGCGGTCGGGCTGAACGGGGGGTTCGTGCACACAGCCCAGCT
TGGAGCGAACGACCTACACCGAACTGAGATACCTACAGCGTGAGCTATGAGAAAGCGCCACGCTTCCCGA
AGGGAGAAAGGCGGACAGGTATCCGGTAAGCGGCAGGGTCGGAACAGGAGAGCGCACGAGGGAGCTTCCA
GGGGGAAACGCCTGGTATCTTTATAGTCCTGTCGGGTTTCGCCACCTCTGACTTGAGCGTCGATTTTTGT
GATGCTCGTCAGGGGGGCGGAGCCTATGGAAAAACGCCAGCAACGCGGCCTTTTTACGGTTCCTGGCCTT
TTGCTGGCCTTTTGCTCA
Features (pLannotate 1.2.2; 18 found; start..end, strand, type, name):
      6..246     +  promoter       U6 promoter: RNA polymerase III promoter for human U6 snRNA
    275..350     +  misc_RNA       gRNA scaffold: guide RNA scaffold for the Streptococcus pyogenes CRISPR/Cas9 system
    357..400     +  misc_RNA       gRNA scaffold (fragment): guide RNA scaffold for the Streptococcus pyogenes CRISPR/Cas9 system
    447..732     +  enhancer       CMV enhancer: human cytomegalovirus immediate early enhancer; contains an 18-bp deletion relative to the standard CMV enhancer
    734..1009    +  promoter       chicken β-actin promoter: No description available
   1010..1237    +  intron         hybrid intron: hybrid between chicken β-actin (CBA) and minute virus of mice (MMV) introns (Gray et al., 2011)
   1375..2976    +  CDS            Cas9(N): N-terminal portion of Streptococcus pyogenes Cas9 (Zetsche et al., 2015)
   2977..5475    +  CDS            Cas9(C): C-terminal portion of Streptococcus pyogenes Cas9 (Zetsche et al., 2015)
   5476..5523    +  CDS            nucleoplasmin NLS: bipartite nuclear localization signal from nucleoplasmin
   5557..5668    +  polyA_signal   bGH poly(A) signal: bovine growth hormone polyadenylation signal
   5773..5913    +  repeat_region  AAV2 ITR: inverted terminal repeat of adeno-associated virus serotype 2 inverted
   5918..5969    -  misc_feature   bom (fragment): basis of mobility region from pBR322
   5988..6443    +  rep_origin     f1 ori (sequence partly withheld): f1 bacteriophage origin of replication; arrow indicates direction of (+) strand synthesis
   6444..6493    -  misc_feature   bom (fragment): basis of mobility region from pBR322
   6595..6630    -  CDS            rop (fragment): Rop protein, which maintains plasmids at low copy number; rop
   6725..6829    +  promoter       AmpR promoter: bla
   6830..7690    +  CDS            AmpR: β-lactamase; bla; confers resistance to ampicillin, carbenicillin, and related antibiotics
   7861..8449    +  rep_origin     ori: high-copy-number ColE1/pMB1/pBR322/pUC origin of replication
