[The description below was written by a language model from this plasmid's Addgene catalogue record and pLannotate feature annotations shown in this document.]
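Description:
pX330-U6-BRD4-HaloTag-Guide-hspCas9 is an all-in-one mammalian CRISPR/Cas9 expression plasmid built on the pX330 backbone. It carries a single guide RNA targeting human BRD4 together with Streptococcus pyogenes Cas9. In bacteria it is maintained by a high-copy ColE1/pUC-type origin and selected with ampicillin through the β-lactamase (AmpR) gene and its promoter. An f1 phage origin, a single annotated AAV2 ITR and short fragments of bom and rop are also present as backbone remnants. None of these plays a role in the intended use.

The payload has two expression units on the same strand. A human U6 RNA polymerase III promoter drives the short BRD4-specific spacer, which sits in the gap between the promoter and the annotated S. pyogenes gRNA scaffold. A second partial scaffold fragment lies just downstream. The record gives a 24 bp insert cloned by restriction enzyme, but the sites used are not stated. The second unit uses a CMV enhancer, chicken β-actin promoter and hybrid intron (the CBh-type arrangement) to express Cas9. Cas9 is annotated as contiguous N- and C-terminal portions that together form one full-length coding sequence. It is followed by a C-terminal nucleoplasmin bipartite nuclear localization signal and a bovine growth hormone polyadenylation signal.

Despite the name, the feature table shows no HaloTag coding sequence or homology arms. The plasmid supplies only the nuclease and the guide. Its stated purpose is CRISPR-mediated gene insertion to produce Halo-tagged BRD4, which implies use alongside a separate HaloTag donor template. That donor is not described in this record, nor is the exact position of the cut within BRD4.
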