Addgene plasmid #228576: pX330-U6-BRD4-HaloTag-Guide-hspCas9
Purpose: Expression of Halo-tagged human BRD4 gRNA; CRISPR-mediated gene insertion
Depositing lab: Marcin Imielinski. Depositing organization: NYU Grossman School of Medicine.
Backbone
  Vector backbone: pX330
  Backbone manufacturer: Feng Zhang (Addgene plasmid # 42230)
  Vector type: Mammalian Expression, CRISPR
Growth in bacteria
  Bacterial resistance: Ampicillin, 100 μg/mL
  Growth temperature: 37°C
  Growth strain: Stbl3
  Copy number: High Copy
Gene/Insert
  Gene/Insert name: BRD4 gRNA
  gRNA/shRNA sequence: CACCG GGGATCACTAGCATGTCTG
  Species: H. sapiens (human)
  Insert size (bp): 24
  Entrez Gene: BRD4 (a.k.a. CAP, CDLS6, FSHRG4, HUNK1, HUNKI, MCAP)
  Cloning method: Restriction Enzyme; 5′ cloning site Unknown (unknown if destroyed); 3′ cloning site Unknown (unknown if destroyed)
Terms and licenses: Academic/Nonprofit Terms; Industry Terms: Not Available to Industry
How to cite: pX330-U6-BRD4-HaloTag-Guide-hspCas9 was a gift from Marcin Imielinski (Addgene plasmid # 228576 ; http://n2t.net/addgene:228576 ; RRID:Addgene_228576)
